Addgene plasmid #43727: III-TTTA
Depositing lab: Chad Cowan & Kiran Musunuru. Depositing organization: Harvard University. Publication: A TALEN Genome-Editing System for Generating Human Stem Cell-Based Disease Models. Ding Q, Lee YK, Schaefer EA, Peters DT, Veres A, Kim K, Kuperwasser N, Motola DL, Meissner TB, Hendriks WT, Trevisan M, Gupta RM, Moisan A, Banks E, Friesen M, Schinzel RT, Xia F, Tang A, Xia Y, Figueroa E, Wann A, Ahfeldt T, Daheron L, Zhang F, Rubin LL, Peng LF, Chung RT, Musunuru K, Cowan CA. Cell Stem Cell. 2012 Dec 12. pii: S1934-5909(12)00645-5. doi: 10.1016/j.stem.2012.11.011. PubMed 23246482.
Backbone
  Vector backbone: pCRII-TOPO
  Backbone manufacturer: Invitrogen
  Backbone size w/o insert (bp): 3973
  Vector type: Bacterial Cloning
Growth in bacteria
  Bacterial resistance: Ampicillin and Kanamycin, 100 & 50 μg/mL
  Growth temperature: 37°C
  Growth strain: Top10
  Copy number: High Copy
Gene/Insert
  Gene/Insert name: III-TTTA
  Species: Synthetic
  Insert size (bp): 426
  Cloning method: TOPO Cloning
  Sequencing primers: 5′ T7; 3′ M13-rev
Terms and licenses: Academic/Nonprofit Terms; Industry Terms: Not Available to Industry
How to cite: III-TTTA was a gift from Chad Cowan & Kiran Musunuru (Addgene plasmid # 43727 ; http://n2t.net/addgene:43727 ; RRID:Addgene_43727)
