[The description below was written by a language model from this plasmid's Addgene catalogue record.]
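Description:
III-TTTA is a bacterial cloning plasmid built on the commercial pCRII-TOPO backbone (about 4 kb without insert), into which a 426 bp synthetic fragment was introduced by TOPO cloning. It is a high-copy plasmid propagated in E. coli, and the backbone carries both ampicillin and kanamycin resistance markers, so either or both drugs can be used for selection. No feature table accompanies the record, so the individual backbone elements are not itemised. The insert is flanked by T7 and M13-reverse priming sites, which are the recommended primers for sequence verification.

The record describes the insert only by its name and as synthetic, without stating its function. The associated publication, however, describes a TALEN genome-editing system for generating human stem cell-based disease models, and the name and size fit a pre-assembled module from a TALE repeat library. An insert of about 426 bp is roughly what four tandem TALE repeats, each around 34 amino acids, would occupy. On that reading, "TTTA" would denote the four DNA bases recognised by those repeats, and "III" would indicate the position of the block within a hierarchical assembly scheme. This interpretation is an inference and is not stated in the catalogue fields. If correct, the plasmid has no expression function of its own. It would instead serve as a storage and source vector, from which the tetramer block is released or amplified and joined with other positional blocks to build a full-length custom TALE DNA-binding array in a nuclease expression vector.

Distribution is limited to academic and nonprofit users.
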