>Addgene plasmid #43727 | III-TTTA | depositor partial sequence | sequence record 58992 | III-TTTA sequence 426 bps
CGTCTCGGCTCACCCCAGAGCAGGTCGTGGCCATTGCCTCGAATGGAGGGGGCAAACAGGCGTTGGAAAC
CGTACAACGATTGCTGCCGGTGCTGTGCCAAGCGCACGGACTCACCCCAGAGCAGGTCGTGGCCATTGCC
TCGAATGGAGGGGGCAAACAGGCGTTGGAAACCGTACAACGATTGCTGCCGGTGCTGTGCCAAGCGCACG
GCCTCACCCCAGAGCAGGTCGTGGCCATTGCCTCGAATGGAGGGGGCAAACAGGCGTTGGAAACCGTACA
ACGATTGCTGCCGGTGCTGTGCCAAGCGCACGGATTAACACCAGAGCAGGTCGTGGCAATCGCCTCCAAC
ATTGGCGGGAAACAGGCACTCGAGACTGTCCAGCGCCTGCTTCCCGTGCTGTGCCAAGCGCACGGACTCA
GAGACG
