>Addgene plasmid #43727 | III-TTTA | addgene partial sequence | sequence record 61725 | M13-F20 5'-TGTAAAACGACGGCCAGT-3'
TTGGGCGATTGGGCCCTCTGATGCATGCTCGAGCGGCCGCCAGTGTGATGGATATCTGCAGAATTCGCCC
TTGATGCCGTCCTAGCGCGTCTCGGCTCACCCCAGAGCAGGTCGTGGCCATTGCCTCGAATGGAGGGGGC
AAACAGGCGTTGGAAACCGTACAACGATTGCTGCCGGTGCTGTGCCAAGCGCACGGACTCACCCCAGAGC
AGGTCGTGGCCATTGCCTCGAATGGAGGGGGCAAACAGGCGTTGGAAACCGTACAACGATTGCTGCCGGT
GCTGTGCCAAGCGCACGGCCTCACCCCAGAGCAGGTCGTGGCCATTGCCTCGAATGGAGGGGGCAAACAG
GCGTTGGAAACCGTACAACGATTGCTGCCGGTGCTGTGCCAAGCGCACGGATTAACACCAGAGCAGGTCG
TGGCAATCGCCTCCAACATTGGCGGGAAACAGGCACTCGAGACTGTCCAGCGCCTGCTTCCCGTGCTGTG
CCAAGCGCACGGACTCAGAGACGTGGGCACAGGAAAGATACTTAAGGGCGAATTCCAGCACACTGGCGGC
CGTTACTAGTGGATCCGAGCTCGGTACCAAGCTTGATGCATAGCTTGAGTATTCTATAGTGTCACCTAAA
TAGCTTGGCGTAATCATGGTCATAGCTGTTTCCTGTGTGAAATTGTTATCCGCTCACAATTCCACACAAC
ATACGAGCCGGAAGCATAAAGTGTAAAGCCTGGGGTGCCTAATGAGTGAGCTAACTCACATTAATTGCGT
TGCGCTCACTGCCCGCTTTCCAGTCGGGAAACCTGTCGTGCCAGCTGCATTAATGAATCGGCCAACGCGC
GGGGAGAGGCGGTTTGCGTATTGGGCGCTCTTCCGCTTCCTCGCTCACTGACTCGCTGCGCTCGGTCGTT
CGGCTGCGGCGAGCGGTATCA
